Addgene plasmid #35939: pcDNA-Wnt10A-V5
Depositing lab: Marian Waterman. Depositing organization: University of California, Irvine. Publication: A uniform human Wnt expression library reveals a shared secretory pathway and unique signaling activities. Najdi R, Proffitt K, Sprowl S, Kaur S, Yu J, Covey TM, Virshup DM, Waterman ML. Differentiation. 2012 Sep;84(2):203-13. doi: 10.1016/j.diff.2012.06.004. Epub 2012 Jul 9. PubMed 22784633.
Backbone
  Vector backbone: pcDNA3.2/V5-DEST
  Backbone manufacturer: Invitrogen
  Backbone size w/o insert (bp): 7711
  Vector type: Mammalian Expression
Growth in bacteria
  Bacterial resistance: Ampicillin, 100 μg/mL
  Growth temperature: 37°C
  Growth strain: DH5alpha
  Copy number: High Copy
Gene/Insert
  Gene/Insert name: Wnt10A (alt name: Wnt10A)
  Species: H. sapiens (human)
  Insert size (bp): 1260
  Mutation: None
  Entrez Gene: WNT10A (a.k.a. OODD, SSPS, STHAG4)
  Promoter: CMV
  Tag / fusion protein: V5 (C terminal on backbone)
  Cloning method: Restriction Enzyme
  Sequencing primers: 5′ T7-FWD; 3′ V5-Reverse
Terms and licenses: Academic/Nonprofit Terms; Industry Terms: Not Available to Industry
How to cite: pcDNA-Wnt10A-V5 was a gift from Marian Waterman (Addgene plasmid # 35939 ; http://n2t.net/addgene:35939 ; RRID:Addgene_35939)
