[The description below was written by a language model from this plasmid's Addgene catalogue record.]
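Description:
pcDNA-Wnt10A-V5 is a mammalian expression plasmid built on the Invitrogen pcDNA3.2/V5-DEST backbone (recorded as about 7.7 kb without insert) and carrying the human WNT10A coding sequence as an insert of roughly 1.26 kb with no recorded mutations. It is maintained in E. coli as a high-copy plasmid under ampicillin selection. No feature table accompanies the record, so the origin of replication, polyadenylation signal and any mammalian selection marker are not explicitly documented here. The backbone is a Gateway destination vector, although the cloning method is listed as restriction enzyme, and the record does not resolve this.

Expression of Wnt10A is driven by the CMV promoter, a strong constitutive viral promoter widely used for high-level transient or stable expression in mammalian cells. The open reading frame is fused at its C terminus to a V5 epitope tag supplied by the backbone. This allows the secreted Wnt protein to be detected or immunoprecipitated with anti-V5 antibodies, which is helpful when good ligand-specific antibodies are lacking. The use of a T7 forward sequencing primer indicates a T7 priming site upstream of the insert, and a V5 reverse primer reads back from the tag.

According to the associated publication, the plasmid belongs to a uniform library of human Wnt expression constructs. That library was used to compare secretion pathways and signalling activities across the Wnt family. This construct is therefore suited to overexpressing tagged WNT10A in cultured mammalian cells to study its production, secretion and downstream signalling alongside other Wnt ligands in the same vector context.
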