>Addgene plasmid #35939 | pcDNA-Wnt10A-V5 | addgene partial sequence | sequence record 46176 | TK-pA-R 5'-ttgtctccttccgtgtttca-3'
GGTACGCGTAGAATCGAGACCGAGGAGAGGGTTAGGGATAGGCTTACCTTCGAACCGCGGGCCCTCTAGA
TCAACCACTTTGTACAAGAAAGCTGGGTCGGCGCGCCCACCCTTCAGAATGCACTTGCAGACGCTGACCC
ACTCGGTGATGCGGCACTCTTCGCAGACCACGAAACAGCACCAGTGGAAGCGGCAGTGGCAGCGCTCGCT
GCGCGTCTGGCGCAGGATGTTGTGGCCGCGGCCGCAGCACATGCTGCCGCAGCCATCCGAGCCGGCGCTG
CTCTTGTTGCACAGGCGGCCCACGGTGCCCGCCGAGTCCAGGCGCGGCTCGCGCTCGCAGAAGTCGGGAG
ACTTTTCGAAGTAGACCAGGTCGGCGGGGCTGGCCCGTCGGCGCGGCCCGGGAGCGCCCGGAGCCGGCGA
GGGTGCCCCCGCTGGGCCCGGCTCCAGCTGGCCGCCGTTGCGGTTGTGCGGCCGGATGAGCGTGGCGCGG
TGGAAGCGGCTGCGCAGCAGCGCCCCCACGGTGCGGAACTCGGGCGTCACCTGCCAGCACGTCTTGAGCT
GGCAGCTGCCTGACGTGCCGTGGCACTTGCACTTCCGCCGCATGTTCTCCATCACTGCCTGCCTCCCAAC
TCGGTTGTTGTGAAGCCTCATTCTCGCGTGGATGTCTCTGTGAGGCTCCCGGGAGTCCAGAAAGTCCTTA
GAAAAGCGCTCCCCGAAGCCCATGTCGGGGCTGCAGCCGCCCCACTCCCAGGAGTCCTGCAGGCCTGGGC
TGGCTGTGGGCAGGGCTGGGTGTTCCGGGACCCCATGGC
