LOCUS       Exported 6792 bp ds-DNA circular SYN 12-MAY-2021
DEFINITION  synthetic circular DNA
ACCESSION   .
VERSION     .
KEYWORDS    pcDNA-Wnt10A-V5
SOURCE      synthetic DNA construct
  ORGANISM  synthetic DNA construct
REFERENCE   1 (bases 1 to 6792)
  AUTHORS   Najdi R, Proffitt K, Sprowl S, Kaur S, Yu J, Covey TM, Virshup DM,
            Waterman ML
  TITLE     A uniform human Wnt expression library reveals a shared secretory
            pathway and unique signaling activities.
  JOURNAL   Differentiation. 2012 Sep;84(2):203-13. doi:
            10.1016/j.diff.2012.06.004. Epub 2012 Jul 9.
  PUBMED    22784633
REFERENCE   2 (bases 1 to 6792)
  AUTHORS   .
  TITLE     Direct Submission
  JOURNAL   Exported May 12, 2021 from SnapGene Server 1.1.58
            http://www.snapgene.com
FEATURES             Location/Qualifiers
     source          1..6792
                     /organism="synthetic DNA construct"
                     /mol_type="other DNA"
     primer_bind     complement(44..63)
                     /label=pRS-marker
                     /note="pRS vectors, use to sequence yeast selectable
                     marker"
     enhancer        235..614
                     /label=CMV enhancer
                     /note="human cytomegalovirus immediate early enhancer"
     promoter        615..818
                     /label=CMV promoter
                     /note="human cytomegalovirus (CMV) immediate early
                     promoter"
     primer_bind     769..789
                     /label=CMV-F
                     /note="Human CMV immediate early promoter, forward primer"
     primer_bind     863..882
                     /label=T7
                     /note="T7 promoter, forward primer"
     promoter        863..881
                     /label=T7 promoter
                     /note="promoter for bacteriophage T7 RNA polymerase"
     protein_bind    911..935
                     /gene="mutant version of attB"
                     /label=attB1
                     /bound_moiety="BP Clonase(TM)"
                     /note="recombination site for the Gateway(R) BP reaction"
     protein_bind    complement(2232..2256)
                     /gene="mutant version of attB"
                     /label=attB2
                     /bound_moiety="BP Clonase(TM)"
                     /note="recombination site for the Gateway(R) BP reaction"
     CDS             2282..2323
                     /codon_start=1
                     /product="epitope tag from simian virus 5"
                     /label=V5 tag
                     /translation="GKPIPNPLLGLDST"
     primer_bind     complement(2363..2382)
                     /label=TK-pA-R
                     /note="Thymidine kinase polyA, reverse primer"
     polyA_signal    2407..2455
                     /label=HSV TK poly(A) signal
                     /note="herpes simplex virus thymidine kinase
                     polyadenylation signal (Cole and Stacy, 1985)"
     rep_origin      2657..3085
                     /direction=RIGHT
                     /label=f1 ori
                     /note="f1 bacteriophage origin of replication; arrow
                     indicates direction of (+) strand synthesis"
     primer_bind     complement(2744..2763)
                     /label=F1ori-R
                     /note="F1 origin, reverse primer"
     primer_bind     2954..2975
                     /label=F1ori-F
                     /note="F1 origin, forward primer"
     primer_bind     complement(3094..3114)
                     /label=pBABE 3'
                     /note="SV40 enhancer, reverse primer for pBABE vectors"
     promoter        3099..3428
                     /label=SV40 promoter
                     /note="SV40 enhancer and early promoter"
     rep_origin      3279..3414
                     /label=SV40 ori
                     /note="SV40 origin of replication"
     primer_bind     3341..3360
                     /label=SV40pro-F
                     /note="SV40 promoter/origin, forward primer"
     CDS             3495..4289
                     /codon_start=1
                     /gene="aph(3')-II (or nptII)"
                     /product="aminoglycoside phosphotransferase from Tn5"
                     /label=NeoR/KanR
                     /note="confers resistance to neomycin, kanamycin, and G418
                     (Geneticin(R))"
                     /translation="MIEQDGLHAGSPAAWVERLFGYDWAQQTIGCSDAAVFRLSAQGRP
                     VLFVKTDLSGALNELQDEAARLSWLATTGVPCAAVLDVVTEAGRDWLLLGEVPGQDLLS
                     SHLAPAEKVSIMADAMRRLHTLDPATCPFDHQAKHRIERARTRMEAGLVDQDDLDEEHQ
                     GLAPAELFARLKARMPDGEDLVVTHGDACLPNIMVENGRFSGFIDCGRLGVADRYQDIA
                     LATRDIAEELGGEWADRFLVLYGIAAPDSQRIAFYRLLDEFF"
     primer_bind     complement(3549..3568)
                     /label=Neo-R
                     /note="Neomycin resistance gene, reverse primer"
     primer_bind     4159..4178
                     /label=Neo-F
                     /note="Neomycin resistance gene, forward primer"
     polyA_signal    4465..4586
                     /label=SV40 poly(A) signal
                     /note="SV40 polyadenylation signal"
     primer_bind     complement(4502..4521)
                     /label=SV40pA-R
                     /note="SV40 polyA, reverse primer"
     primer_bind     4556..4575
                     /label=EBV-rev
                     /note="SV40 polyA terminator, reverse primer"
     primer_bind     complement(4635..4651)
                     /label=M13 rev
                     /note="common sequencing primer, one of multiple similar
                     variants"
     primer_bind     complement(4635..4651)
                     /label=M13 Reverse
                     /note="In lacZ gene. Also called M13-rev"
     primer_bind     complement(4648..4670)
                     /label=M13/pUC Reverse
                     /note="In lacZ gene"
     protein_bind    4659..4675
                     /label=lac operator
                     /bound_moiety="lac repressor encoded by lacI"
                     /note="The lac repressor binds to the lac operator to
                     inhibit transcription in E. coli. This inhibition can be
                     relieved by adding lactose or
                     isopropyl-beta-D-thiogalactopyranoside (IPTG)."
     promoter        complement(4683..4713)
                     /label=lac promoter
                     /note="promoter for the E. coli lac operon"
     protein_bind    4728..4749
                     /label=CAP binding site
                     /bound_moiety="E. coli catabolite activator protein"
                     /note="CAP binding activates transcription in the presence
                     of cAMP."
     primer_bind     complement(4866..4883)
                     /label=L4440
                     /note="L4440 vector, forward primer"
     rep_origin      complement(5037..5625)
                     /direction=LEFT
                     /label=ori
                     /note="high-copy-number ColE1/pMB1/pBR322/pUC origin of
                     replication"
     primer_bind     complement(5117..5136)
                     /label=pBR322ori-F
                     /note="pBR322 origin, forward primer"
     CDS             complement(5796..6656)
                     /codon_start=1
                     /gene="bla"
                     /product="beta-lactamase"
                     /label=AmpR
                     /note="confers resistance to ampicillin, carbenicillin, and
                     related antibiotics"
                     /translation="MSIQHFRVALIPFFAAFCLPVFAHPETLVKVKDAEDQLGARVGYI
                     ELDLNSGKILESFRPEERFPMMSTFKVLLCGAVLSRIDAGQEQLGRRIHYSQNDLVEYS
                     PVTEKHLTDGMTVRELCSAAITMSDNTAANLLLTTIGGPKELTAFLHNMGDHVTRLDRW
                     EPELNEAIPNDERDTTMPVAMATTLRKLLTGELLTLASRQQLIDWMEADKVAGPLLRSA
                     LPAGWFIADKSGAGERGSRGIIAALGPDGKPSRIVVIYTTGSQATMDERNRQIAEIGAS
                     LIKHW"
     primer_bind     6419..6438
                     /label=Amp-R
                     /note="Ampicillin resistance gene, reverse primer"
     promoter        complement(6657..6761)
                     /gene="bla"
                     /label=AmpR promoter
ORIGIN
        1 gacggatcgg gagatctccc gatcccctat ggtcgactct cagtacaatc tgctctgatg
       61 ccgcatagtt aagccagtat ctgctccctg cttgtgtgtt ggaggtcgct gagtagtgcg
      121 cgagcaaaat ttaagctaca acaaggcaag gcttgaccga caattgcatg aagaatctgc
      181 ttagggttag gcgttttgcg ctgcttcgcg atgtacgggc cagatatacg cgttgacatt
      241 gattattgac tagttattaa tagtaatcaa ttacggggtc attagttcat agcccatata
      301 tggagttccg cgttacataa cttacggtaa atggcccgcc tggctgaccg cccaacgacc
      361 cccgcccatt gacgtcaata atgacgtatg ttcccatagt aacgccaata gggactttcc
      421 attgacgtca atgggtggac tatttacggt aaactgccca cttggcagta catcaagtgt
      481 atcatatgcc aagtacgccc cctattgacg tcaatgacgg taaatggccc gcctggcatt
      541 atgcccagta catgacctta tgggactttc ctacttggca gtacatctac gtattagtca
      601 tcgctattac catggtgatg cggttttggc agtacatcaa tgggcgtgga tagcggtttg
      661 actcacgggg atttccaagt ctccacccca ttgacgtcaa tgggagtttg ttttggcacc
      721 aaaatcaacg ggactttcca aaatgtcgta acaactccgc cccattgacg caaatgggcg
      781 gtaggcgtgt acggtgggag gtctatataa gcagagctct ctggctaact agagaaccca
      841 ctgcttactg gcttatcgaa attaatacga ctcactatag ggagacccaa gctggctagt
      901 taagctatca acaagtttgt acaaaaaagc aggctccgcg gccgccccct tcaccatggg
      961 cagcgcccac cctcgcccct ggctgcggct ccgaccccag ccccagccgc ggccagcgct
     1021 ctgggtgctc ctgttcttcc tactgctgct ggctgctgcc atgcccaggt cagcacccaa
     1081 tgacattctg gacctccgcc tccccccgga gcccgtgctc aatgccaaca cagtgtgcct
     1141 aacattgcca ggcctgagcc ggcggcagat ggaggtgtgt gtgcgtcacc ctgatgtggc
     1201 tgcctcagcc atacagggca tccagatcgc catccacgaa tgccaacacc aattcaggga
     1261 ccagcgctgg aactgctcaa gcctggagac tcgcaacaag atcccctatg agagtcccat
     1321 cttcagcaga ggtttccgag agagcgcttt tgcctacgcc atcgcagcag ctggcgtggt
     1381 gcacgccgtg tccaatgcgt gtgccctggg caaactgaag gcctgtggct gtgatgcgtc
     1441 ccggcgaggg gacgaggagg ccttccgtag gaagctgcac cgcttacaac tggatgcact
     1501 gcagcgtggt aagggcctga gccatggggt cccggaacac ccagccctgc ccacagccag
     1561 cccaggcctg caggactcct gggagtgggg cggctgcagc cccgacatgg gcttcgggga
     1621 gcgcttttct aaggactttc tggactcccg ggagcctcac agagacatcc acgcgagaat
     1681 gaggcttcac aacaaccgag ttgggaggca ggcagtgatg gagaacatgc ggcggaagtg
     1741 caagtgccac ggcacgtcag gcagctgcca gctcaagacg tgctggcagg tgacgcccga
     1801 gttccgcacc gtgggggcgc tgctgcgcag ccgcttccac cgcgccacgc tcatccggcc
     1861 gcacaaccgc aacggcggcc agctggagcc gggcccagcg ggggcaccct cgccggctcc
     1921 gggcgctccc gggccgcgcc gacgggccag ccccgccgac ctggtctact tcgaaaagtc
     1981 tcccgacttc tgcgagcgcg agccgcgcct ggactcggcg ggcaccgtgg gccgcctgtg
     2041 caacaagagc agcgccggct cggatggctg cggcagcatg tgctgcggcc gcggccacaa
     2101 catcctgcgc cagacgcgca gcgagcgctg ccactgccgc ttccactggt gctgtttcgt
     2161 ggtctgcgaa gagtgccgca tcaccgagtg ggtcagcgtc tgcaagtgca ttctgaaggg
     2221 tgggcgcgcc gacccagctt tcttgtacaa agtggttgat ctagagggcc cgcggttcga
     2281 aggtaagcct atccctaacc ctctcctcgg tctcgattct acgcgtaccg gttagtaatg
     2341 agtttaaacg ggggaggcta actgaaacac ggaaggagac aataccggaa ggaacccgcg
     2401 ctatgacggc aataaaaaga cagaataaaa cgcacgggtg ttgggtcgtt tgttcataaa
     2461 cgcggggttc ggtcccaggg ctggcactct gtcgataccc caccgagacc ccattggggc
     2521 caatacgccc gcgtttcttc cttttcccca ccccaccccc caagttcggg tgaaggccca
     2581 gggctcgcag ccaacgtcgg ggcggcaggc cctgccatag cagatctgcg cagctggggc
     2641 tctagggggt atccccnnnn nnnnnnnnnn nnnnnnnnnn nnnnnnnnnn nnnnnnnnnn
     2701 nnnnnnnnnn nnnnnnnnnn nnnnnnnnnn nnnnnnnnnn nnnnnnnnnn nnnnnnnnnn
     2761 nnnnnnnnnn nnnnnnnnnn cgccggcttt ccccgtcaag ctctaaatcg gggcannnnn
     2821 nnnnnnnnnn nnnnnnnnnn nnnnnnnnnn nnnnnnnnnn nnnnnnnnnn nnannnnnnn
     2881 nnnnnnnnnn nnnnnnnnnn nnnnnnnnnn nnnnnnnnnn nncctttgac gttggagtcc
     2941 acgttcttta atagtggact cttgttccaa actggaacaa cactcaaccc tatctcggtc
     3001 tattcttttg atttataagg gattttgggg atttcggcct attggttaaa aaatgagctg
     3061 atttaacaaa aatttaacgc gaattaattc tgtggaatgt gtgtcagtta gggtgtggaa
     3121 agtccccagg ctccccagca ggcagaagta tgcaaagcat gcatctcaat tagtcagcaa
     3181 ccaggtgtgg aaagtcccca ggctccccag caggcagaag tatgcaaagc atgcatctca
     3241 attagtcagc aaccatagtc ccgcccctaa ctccgcccat cccgccccta actccgccca
     3301 gttccgccca ttctccgccc catggctgac taattttttt tatttatgca gaggccgagg
     3361 ccgcctctgc ctctgagcta ttccagaagt agtgaggagg cttttttgga ggcctaggct
     3421 tttgcaaaaa gctcccggga gcttgtatat ccattttcgg atctgatcaa gagacaggat
     3481 gaggatcgtt tcgcatgatt gaacaagatg gattgcacgc aggttctccg gccgcttggg
     3541 tggagaggct attcggctat gactgggcac aacagacaat cggctgctct gatgccgccg
     3601 tgttccggct gtcagcgcag gggcgcccgg ttctttttgt caagaccgac ctgtccggtg
     3661 ccctgaatga actgcaggac gaggcagcgc ggctatcgtg gctggccacg acgggcgttc
     3721 cttgcgcagc tgtgctcgac gttgtcactg aagcgggaag ggactggctg ctattgggcg
     3781 aagtgccggg gcaggatctc ctgtcatctc accttgctcc tgccgagaaa gtatccatca
     3841 tggctgatgc aatgcggcgg ctgcatacgc ttgatccggc tacctgccca ttcgaccacc
     3901 aagcgaaaca tcgcatcgag cgagcacgta ctcggatgga agccggtctt gtcgatcagg
     3961 atgatctgga cgaagagcat caggggctcg cgccagccga actgttcgcc aggctcaagg
     4021 cgcgcatgcc cgacggcgag gatctcgtcg tgacccatgg cgatgcctgc ttgccgaata
     4081 tcatggtgga aaatggccgc ttttctggat tcatcgactg tggccggctg ggtgtggcgg
     4141 accgctatca ggacatagcg ttggctaccc gtgatattgc tgaagagctt ggcggcgaat
     4201 gggctgaccg cttcctcgtg ctttacggta tcgccgctcc cgattcgcag cgcatcgcct
     4261 tctatcgcct tcttgacgag ttcttctgag cgggactctg gggttcgcga aatgaccgac
     4321 caagcgacgc ccaacctgcc atcacgagat ttcgattcca ccgccgcctt ctatgaaagg
     4381 ttgggcttcg gaatcgtttt ccgggacgcc ggctggatga tcctccagcg cggggatctc
     4441 atgctggagt tcttcgccca ccccaacttg tttattgcag cttataatgg ttacaaataa
     4501 agcaatagca tcacaaattt cacaaataaa gcattttttt cactgcattc tagttgtggt
     4561 ttgtccaaac tcatcaatgt atcttatcat gtctgtatac cgtcgacctc tagctagagc
     4621 ttggcgtaat catggtcata gctgtttcct gtgtgaaatt gttatccgct cacaattcca
     4681 cacaacatac gagccggaag cataaagtgt aaagcctggg gtgcctaatg agtgagctaa
     4741 ctcacattaa ttgcgttgcg ctcactgccc gctttccagt cgggaaacct gtcgtgccag
     4801 ctgcattaat gaatcggcca acgcgcgggg agaggcggtt tgcgtattgg gcgctcttcc
     4861 gcttcctcgc tcactgactc gctgcgctcg gtcgttcggc tgcggcgagc ggtatcagct
     4921 cactcaaagg cggtaatacg gttatccaca gaatcagggg ataacgcagg aaagaacatg
     4981 tgagcaaaag gccagcaaaa ggccaggaac cgtaaaaagg ccgcgttgct ggcgtttttc
     5041 cataggctcc gcccccctga cgagcatcac aaaaatcgac gctcaagtca gaggtggcga
     5101 aacccgacag gactataaag ataccaggcg tttccccctg gaagctccct cgtgcgctct
     5161 cctgttccga ccctgccgct taccggatac ctgtccgcct ttctcccttc gggaagcgtg
     5221 gcgctttctc aatgctcacg ctgtaggtat ctcagttcgg tgtaggtcgt tcgctccaag
     5281 ctgggctgtg tgcacgaacc ccccgttcag cccgaccgct gcgccttatc cggtaactat
     5341 cgtcttgagt ccaacccggt aagacacgac ttatcgccac tggcagcagc cactggtaac
     5401 aggattagca gagcgaggta tgtaggcggt gctacagagt tcttgaagtg gtggcctaac
     5461 tacggctaca ctagaaggac agtatttggt atctgcgctc tgctgaagcc agttaccttc
     5521 ggaaaaagag ttggtagctc ttgatccggc aaacaaacca ccgctggtag cggtggtttt
     5581 tttgtttgca agcagcagat tacgcgcaga aaaaaaggat ctcaagaaga tcctttgatc
     5641 ttttctacgg ggtctgacgc tcagtggaac gaaaactcac gttaagggat tttggtcatg
     5701 agattatcaa aaaggatctt cacctagatc cttttaaatt aaaaatgaag ttttaaatca
     5761 atctaaagta tatatgagta aacttggtct gacagttacc aatgcttaat cagtgaggca
     5821 cctatctcag cgatctgtct atttcgttca tccatagttg cctgactccc cgtcgtgtag
     5881 ataactacga tacgggaggg cttaccatct ggccccagtg ctgcaatgat accgcgagac
     5941 ccacgctcac cggctccaga tttatcagca ataaaccagc cagccggaag ggccgagcgc
     6001 agaagtggtc ctgcaacttt atccgcctcc atccagtcta ttaattgttg ccgggaagct
     6061 agagtaagta gttcgccagt taatagtttg cgcaacgttg ttgccattgc tacaggcatc
     6121 gtggtgtcac gctcgtcgtt tggtatggct tcattcagct ccggttccca acgatcaagg
     6181 cgagttacat gatcccccat gttgtgcaaa aaagcggtta gctccttcgg tcctccgatc
     6241 gttgtcagaa gtaagttggc cgcagtgtta tcactcatgg ttatggcagc actgcataat
     6301 tctcttactg tcatgccatc cgtaagatgc ttttctgtga ctggtgagta ctcaaccaag
     6361 tcattctgag aatagtgtat gcggcgaccg agttgctctt gcccggcgtc aatacgggat
     6421 aataccgcgc cacatagcag aactttaaaa gtgctcatca ttggaaaacg ttcttcgggg
     6481 cgaaaactct caaggatctt accgctgttg agatccagtt cgatgtaacc cactcgtgca
     6541 cccaactgat cttcagcatc ttttactttc accagcgttt ctgggtgagc aaaaacagga
     6601 aggcaaaatg ccgcaaaaaa gggaataagg gcgacacgga aatgttgaat actcatactc
     6661 ttcctttttc aatattattg aagcatttat cagggttatt gtctcatgag cggatacata
     6721 tttgaatgta tttagaaaaa taaacaaata ggggttccgc gcacatttcc ccgaaaagtg
     6781 ccacctgacg tc
//
